>Addgene plasmid #121251 | pUC57-Kan_BR32_00117431 | depositor full sequence | sequence record 231272 | pUC57-Kan_BR32_00117431 sequence 2884 bps
TCGCGCGTTTCGGTGATGACGGTGAAAACCTCTGACACATGCAGCTCCCGGAGACGGTCACAGCTTGTCT
GTAAGCGGATGCCGGGAGCAGACAAGCCCGTCAGGGCGCGTCAGCGGGTGTTGGCGGGTGTCGGGGCTGG
CTTAACTATGCGGCATCAGAGCAGATTGTACTGAGAGTGCACCATATGCGGTGTGAAATACCGCACAGAT
GCGTAAGGAGAAAATACCGCATCAGGCGCCATTCGCCATTCAGGCTGCGCAACTGTTGGGAAGGGCGATC
GGTGCGGGCCTCTTCGCTATTACGCCAGCTGGCGAAAGGGGGATGTGCTGCAAGGCGATTAAGTTGGGTA
ACGCCAGGGTTTTCCCAGTCACGACGTTGTAAAACGACGGCCAGTGAATTGACGCGTATTGGGATGGAAC
TTGGTCTCTAATGACTCCAGTTGTTTGTAAATATGTTGTTTATGATGCTAATACTCCAAAAAATGTTATT
TTGAGAGGTGAAGCTCCAGCTGGTGAATCTCATAATATTTTGGGTGTTTGGGTTACTTTTTCTTCTAAAG
ATTGTGAAGCTACTTATGATACTAAAAATGGTAGAATTTCTATTATTGGTGCTAGAATTGGTGGTAAACC
AGTTCCAGTTGATTTTTCTGCTTGAGCTTAGAGACCAAGTTCCATCCCAATGGCGCGCCGAGCTTGGCTC
GAGCATGGTCATAGCTGTTTCCTGTGTGAAATTGTTATCCGCTCACAATTCCACACAACATACGAGCCGG
AAGCATAAAGTGTAAAGCCTGGGGTGCCTAATGAGTGAGCTAACTCACATTAATTGCGTTGCGCTCACTG
CCCGCTTTCCAGTCGGGAAACCTGTCGTGCCAGCTGCATTAATGAATCGGCCAACGCGCGGGGAGAGGCG
GTTTGCGTATTGGGCGCTCTTCCGCTTCCTCGCTCACTGACTCGCTGCGCTCGGTCGTTCGGCTGCGGCG
AGCGGTATCAGCTCACTCAAAGGCGGTAATACGGTTATCCACAGAATCAGGGGATAACGCAGGAAAGAAC
ATGTGAGCAAAAGGCCAGCAAAAGGCCAGGAACCGTAAAAAGGCCGCGTTGCTGGCGTTTTTCCATAGGC
TCCGCCCCCCTGACGAGCATCACAAAAATCGACGCTCAAGTCAGAGGTGGCGAAACCCGACAGGACTATA
AAGATACCAGGCGTTTCCCCCTGGAAGCTCCCTCGTGCGCTCTCCTGTTCCGACCCTGCCGCTTACCGGA
TACCTGTCCGCCTTTCTCCCTTCGGGAAGCGTGGCGCTTTCTCATAGCTCACGCTGTAGGTATCTCAGTT
CGGTGTAGGTCGTTCGCTCCAAGCTGGGCTGTGTGCACGAACCCCCCGTTCAGCCCGACCGCTGCGCCTT
ATCCGGTAACTATCGTCTTGAGTCCAACCCGGTAAGACACGACTTATCGCCACTGGCAGCAGCCACTGGT
AACAGGATTAGCAGAGCGAGGTATGTAGGCGGTGCTACAGAGTTCTTGAAGTGGTGGCCTAACTACGGCT
ACACTAGAAGAACAGTATTTGGTATCTGCGCTCTGCTGAAGCCAGTTACCTTCGGAAAAAGAGTTGGTAG
CTCTTGATCCGGCAAACAAACCACCGCTGGTAGCGGTGGTTTTTTTGTTTGCAAGCAGCAGATTACGCGC
AGAAAAAAAGGATCTCAAGAAGATCCTTTGATCTTTTCTACGGGGTCTGACGCTCAGTGGAACGAAAACT
CACGTTAAGGGATTTTGGTCATGAGATTATCAAAAAGGATCTTCACCTAGATCCTTTTAAATTAAAAATG
AAGTTTTAAATCAATCTAAAGTATATATGAGTAAACTTGGTCTGACAGTTAGAAAAACTCATCGAGCATC
AAATGAAACTGCAATTTATTCATATCAGGATTATCAATACCATATTTTTGAAAAAGCCGTTTCTGTAATG
AAGGAGAAAACTCACCGAGGCAGTTCCATAGGATGGCAAGATCCTGGTATCGGTCTGCGATTCCGACTCG
TCCAACATCAATACAACCTATTAATTTCCCCTCGTCAAAAATAAGGTTATCAAGTGAGAAATCACCATGA
GTGACGACTGAATCCGGTGAGAATGGCAAAAGTTTATGCATTTCTTTCCAGACTTGTTCAACAGGCCAGC
CATTACGCTCGTCATCAAAATCACTCGCATCAACCAAACCGTTATTCATTCGTGATTGCGCCTGAGCGAG
ACGAAATACGCGATCGCTGTTAAAAGGACAATTACAAACAGGAATCGAATGCAACCGGCGCAGGAACACT
GCCAGCGCATCAACAATATTTTCACCTGAATCAGGATATTCTTCTAATACCTGGAATGCTGTTTTCCCAG
GGATCGCAGTGGTGAGTAACCATGCATCATCAGGAGTACGGATAAAATGCTTGATGGTCGGAAGAGGCAT
AAATTCCGTCAGCCAGTTTAGTCTGACCATCTCATCTGTAACATCATTGGCAACGCTACCTTTGCCATGT
TTCAGAAACAACTCTGGCGCATCGGGCTTCCCATACAATCGATAGATTGTCGCACCTGATTGCCCGACAT
TATCGCGAGCCCATTTATACCCATATAAATCAGCATCCATGTTGGAATTTAATCGCGGCCTAGAGCAAGA
CGTTTCCCGTTGAATATGGCTCATACTCTTCCTTTTTCAATATTATTGAAGCATTTATCAGGGTTATTGT
CTCATGAGCGGATACATATTTGAATGTATTTAGAAAAATAAACAAATAGGGGTTCCGCGCACATTTCCCC
GAAAAGTGCCACCTGACGTCTAAGAAACCATTATTATCATGACATTAACCTATAAAAATAGGCGTATCAC
GAGGCCCTTTCGTC
Features (pLannotate 1.2.2; 10 found; start..end, strand, type, name):
    137..236     +  misc_feature   bom (fragment): basis of mobility region from pBR322
    242..399     -  CDS            lacZα (fragment): LacZα fragment of β-galactosidase; lacZ fragment
    732..748     -  protein_bind   lac operator: The lac repressor binds to the lac operator to inhibit transcription in E. coli. This inhibition can be relieved by adding lactose or isopropyl-β-D-thiogalactopyranoside (IPTG). lac repressor encoded by lacI
    756..786     -  promoter       lac promoter: promoter for the E. coli lac operon
    801..822     -  protein_bind   CAP binding site: CAP binding activates transcription in the presence of cAMP. E. coli catabolite activator protein
    835..927     -  CDS            lacI (fragment): lac repressor; lacI; The lac repressor binds to the lac operator to inhibit transcription in E. coli. This inhibition can be relieved by adding lactose or isopropyl-β-D-thiogalactopyranoside (IPTG).
   1110..1698    -  rep_origin     ori: high-copy-number ColE1/pMB1/pBR322/pUC origin of replication
   1869..2684    -  CDS            KanR: aminoglycoside phosphotransferase; aph(3')-Ia; confers resistance to kanamycin in bacteria or G418 (Geneticin®) in eukaryotes
   2685..2789    -  promoter       AmpR promoter: bla
   2884..35      +  CDS            rop (fragment) (across the origin): Rop protein, which maintains plasmids at low copy number; rop
