[The description below was written by a language model from this plasmid's Addgene catalogue record and pLannotate feature annotations shown in this document.]
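Description:
pUC57-Kan_BR32_00117431 is a small, high-copy E. coli cloning plasmid that serves as a Level 0 module for Golden Gate assembly. It is built on the pUC57-Kan backbone and is maintained through a ColE1/pUC-type origin of replication. Selection is with kanamycin, conferred by an aph(3')-Ia aminoglycoside phosphotransferase gene that the annotation places downstream of a bla (AmpR) promoter. The feature table also picks up short remnants typical of pBR322/pUC-derived backbones: fragments of bom, rop and lacI. None of these is expected to be functional as a fragment.

The payload is BR32_00117431, a sequence from the fungus Magnaporthe oryzae; the associated publication describes a clone resource of M. oryzae effectors. The insert was placed at the EcoRV site within the lacZα region, and it is not recorded whether those sites survived cloning. The full sequence is 2,884 nt against a stated 2,626 bp backbone, so the insert is only a few hundred base pairs long. The automated annotation does not label it. It presumably lies in the unannotated gap between the remaining lacZα fragment and the lac operator, lac promoter and CAP binding site, consistent with interruption of lacZα, which is listed as a screening marker. M13 forward and reverse primers are listed for sequencing across the insert.

There is no promoter intended for expression in a eukaryotic host. The plasmid is a storage and donor vector from which the part can be moved into higher-level Golden Gate constructs. The record does not state the Type IIS enzyme, the overhangs, any tags, or whether a signal peptide is included.
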