Addgene plasmid #121251: pUC57-Kan_BR32_00117431
Purpose: Level 0 Golden-Gate compatible vector
Depositing lab: Sophien Kamoun. Depositing organization: Sainsbury Laboratory, Norwich. Publication: A Clone Resource of Magnaporthe oryzae Effectors That Share Sequence and Structural Similarities Across Host-Specific Lineages. Petit-Houdenot Y, Langner T, Harant A, Win J, Kamoun S. Mol Plant Microbe Interact. 2020 Aug;33(8):1032-1035. doi: 10.1094/MPMI-03-20-0052-A. Epub 2020 Jun 22. PubMed 32460610.
Backbone
  Vector backbone: pUC57-Kan
  Backbone size w/o insert (bp): 2626
  Vector type: Golden Gate
  Selectable markers: lacZ
Growth in bacteria
  Bacterial resistance: Kanamycin, 50 μg/mL
  Growth temperature: 37°C
  Growth strain: DH5alpha
  Copy number: High Copy
Gene/Insert
  Gene/Insert name: BR32_00117431
  Mutation: Magnaporthe oryzae
  Cloning method: Restriction Enzyme; 5′ cloning site EcoRV (unknown if destroyed); 3′ cloning site EcoRV (unknown if destroyed)
  Sequencing primers: 5′ M13Fw; 3′ M13Rv
Terms and licenses: Academic/Nonprofit Terms; Industry Terms: Not Available to Industry
How to cite: pUC57-Kan_BR32_00117431 was a gift from Sophien Kamoun (Addgene plasmid # 121251 ; http://n2t.net/addgene:121251 ; RRID:Addgene_121251)
