>Addgene plasmid #121251 | pUC57-Kan_BR32_00117431 | depositor partial sequence | sequence record 230754 | BR32_00117431
TTGGTCTCTAATGACTCCAGTTGTTTGTAAATATGTTGTTTATGATGCTAATACTCCAAAAAATGTTATT
TTGAGAGGTGAAGCTCCAGCTGGTGAATCTCATAATATTTTGGGTGTTTGGGTTACTTTTTCTTCTAAAG
ATTGTGAAGCTACTTATGATACTAAAAATGGTAGAATTTCTATTATTGGTGCTAGAATTGGTGGTAAACC
AGTTCCAGTTGATTTTTCTGCTTGAGCTTAGAGACCAA
