>Addgene plasmid #121251 | pUC57-Kan_BR32_00117431 | depositor partial sequence | sequence record 230755 | empty_vector
TCGCGCGTTTCGGTGATGACGGTGAAAACCTCTGACACATGCAGCTCCCGGAGACGGTCACAGCTTGTCT
GTAAGCGGATGCCGGGAGCAGACAAGCCCGTCAGGGCGCGTCAGCGGGTGTTGGCGGGTGTCGGGGCTGG
CTTAACTATGCGGCATCAGAGCAGATTGTACTGAGAGTGCACCATATGCGGTGTGAAATACCGCACAGAT
GCGTAAGGAGAAAATACCGCATCAGGCGCCATTCGCCATTCAGGCTGCGCAACTGTTGGGAAGGGCGATC
GGTGCGGGCCTCTTCGCTATTACGCCAGCTGGCGAAAGGGGGATGTGCTGCAAGGCGATTAAGTTGGGTA
ACGCCAGGGTTTTCCCAGTCACGACGTTGTAAAACGACGGCCAGTGAATTGACGCGTATTGGGATATCCC
AATGGCGCGCCGAGCTTGGCTCGAGCATGGTCATAGCTGTTTCCTGTGTGAAATTGTTATCCGCTCACAA
TTCCACACAACATACGAGCCGGAAGCATAAAGTGTAAAGCCTGGGGTGCCTAATGAGTGAGCTAACTCAC
ATTAATTGCGTTGCGCTCACTGCCCGCTTTCCAGTCGGGAAACCTGTCGTGCCAGCTGCATTAATGAATC
GGCCAACGCGCGGGGAGAGGCGGTTTGCGTATTGGGCGCTCTTCCGCTTCCTCGCTCACTGACTCGCTGC
GCTCGGTCGTTCGGCTGCGGCGAGCGGTATCAGCTCACTCAAAGGCGGTAATACGGTTATCCACAGAATC
AGGGGATAACGCAGGAAAGAACATGTGAGCAAAAGGCCAGCAAAAGGCCAGGAACCGTAAAAAGGCCGCG
TTGCTGGCGTTTTTCCATAGGCTCCGCCCCCCTGACGAGCATCACAAAAATCGACGCTCAAGTCAGAGGT
GGCGAAACCCGACAGGACTATAAAGATACCAGGCGTTTCCCCCTGGAAGCTCCCTCGTGCGCTCTCCTGT
TCCGACCCTGCCGCTTACCGGATACCTGTCCGCCTTTCTCCCTTCGGGAAGCGTGGCGCTTTCTCATAGC
TCACGCTGTAGGTATCTCAGTTCGGTGTAGGTCGTTCGCTCCAAGCTGGGCTGTGTGCACGAACCCCCCG
TTCAGCCCGACCGCTGCGCCTTATCCGGTAACTATCGTCTTGAGTCCAACCCGGTAAGACACGACTTATC
GCCACTGGCAGCAGCCACTGGTAACAGGATTAGCAGAGCGAGGTATGTAGGCGGTGCTACAGAGTTCTTG
AAGTGGTGGCCTAACTACGGCTACACTAGAAGAACAGTATTTGGTATCTGCGCTCTGCTGAAGCCAGTTA
CCTTCGGAAAAAGAGTTGGTAGCTCTTGATCCGGCAAACAAACCACCGCTGGTAGCGGTGGTTTTTTTGT
TTGCAAGCAGCAGATTACGCGCAGAAAAAAAGGATCTCAAGAAGATCCTTTGATCTTTTCTACGGGGTCT
GACGCTCAGTGGAACGAAAACTCACGTTAAGGGATTTTGGTCATGAGATTATCAAAAAGGATCTTCACCT
AGATCCTTTTAAATTAAAAATGAAGTTTTAAATCAATCTAAAGTATATATGAGTAAACTTGGTCTGACAG
TTAGAAAAACTCATCGAGCATCAAATGAAACTGCAATTTATTCATATCAGGATTATCAATACCATATTTT
TGAAAAAGCCGTTTCTGTAATGAAGGAGAAAACTCACCGAGGCAGTTCCATAGGATGGCAAGATCCTGGT
ATCGGTCTGCGATTCCGACTCGTCCAACATCAATACAACCTATTAATTTCCCCTCGTCAAAAATAAGGTT
ATCAAGTGAGAAATCACCATGAGTGACGACTGAATCCGGTGAGAATGGCAAAAGTTTATGCATTTCTTTC
CAGACTTGTTCAACAGGCCAGCCATTACGCTCGTCATCAAAATCACTCGCATCAACCAAACCGTTATTCA
TTCGTGATTGCGCCTGAGCGAGACGAAATACGCGATCGCTGTTAAAAGGACAATTACAAACAGGAATCGA
ATGCAACCGGCGCAGGAACACTGCCAGCGCATCAACAATATTTTCACCTGAATCAGGATATTCTTCTAAT
ACCTGGAATGCTGTTTTCCCAGGGATCGCAGTGGTGAGTAACCATGCATCATCAGGAGTACGGATAAAAT
GCTTGATGGTCGGAAGAGGCATAAATTCCGTCAGCCAGTTTAGTCTGACCATCTCATCTGTAACATCATT
GGCAACGCTACCTTTGCCATGTTTCAGAAACAACTCTGGCGCATCGGGCTTCCCATACAATCGATAGATT
GTCGCACCTGATTGCCCGACATTATCGCGAGCCCATTTATACCCATATAAATCAGCATCCATGTTGGAAT
TTAATCGCGGCCTAGAGCAAGACGTTTCCCGTTGAATATGGCTCATACTCTTCCTTTTTCAATATTATTG
AAGCATTTATCAGGGTTATTGTCTCATGAGCGGATACATATTTGAATGTATTTAGAAAAATAAACAAATA
GGGGTTCCGCGCACATTTCCCCGAAAAGTGCCACCTGACGTCTAAGAAACCATTATTATCATGACATTAA
CCTATAAAAATAGGCGTATCACGAGGCCCTTTCGTC
