>Addgene plasmid #121251 | pUC57-Kan_BR32_00117431 | addgene partial sequence | sequence record 237887 | M13-F20 5'-TGTAAAACGACGGCCAGT-3'
TTGGTCTCTAATGACTCCAGTTGTTTGTAAATATGTTGTTTATGATGCTAATACTCCAAAAAATGTTATT
TTGAGAGGTGAAGCTCCAGCTGGTGAATCTCATAATATTTTGGGTGTTTGGGTTACTTTTTCTTCTAAAG
ATTGTGAAGCTACTTATGATACTAAAAATGGTAGAATTTCTATTATTGGTGCTAGAATTGGTGGTAAACC
AGTTCCAGTTGATTTTTCTGCTTGAGCTTAGAGACCAAGTTCCATCCCAATGGCGCGCCGAGCTTGGCTC
GAGCATGGTCATAGCTGTTTCCTGTGTGAAATTGTTATCCGCTCACAATTCCACACAACATACGAGCCGG
AAGCATAAAGTGTAAAGCCTGGGGTGCCTAATGAGTGAGCTAACTCACATTAATTGCGTTGCGCTCACTG
CCCGCTTTCCAGTCGGGAAACCTGTCGTGCCAGCTGCATTAATGAATCGGCCAACGCGCGGGGAGAGGCG
GTTTGCGTATTGGGCGCTCTTCCGCTTCCTCGCTCACTGACTCGCTGCGCTCGGTCGTTCGGCTGCGGCG
AGCGGTATCAGCTCACTCAAAGGCGGTAATACGGTTATCCACAGAATCAGGGGATAACGCAGGAAAGAAC
ATGTGAGCAAAAGGCCAGCAAAAGGCCAGGAACCGTAAAAAGGCCGCGTTGCTGGCGTTTTTCCATAGGC
TCCGCCCCCCTGACGAGCATCACAAAAATCGACGCTCAAGTCAGA
